>Addgene plasmid #142443 | TFORF0067 | addgene full sequence | sequence record 353764 | Addgene NGS Result
GGCTCCGGTGCCCGTCAGTGGGCAGAGCGCACATCGCCCACAGTCCCCGAGAAGTTGGGGGGAGGGGTCG
GCAATTGAACCGGTGCCTAGAGAAGGTGGCGCGGGGTAAACTGGGAAAGTGATGTCGTGTACTGGCTCCG
CCTTTTTCCCGAGGGTGGGGGAGAACCGTATATAAGTGCAGTAGTCGCCGTGAACGTTCTTTTTCGCAAC
GGGTTTGCCGCCAGAACACAGGTAAGTGCCGTGTGTGGTTCCCGCGGGCCTGGCCTCTTTACGGGTTATG
GCCCTTGCGTGCCTTGAATTACTTCCACCTGGCTGCAGTACGTGATTCTTGATCCCGAGCTTCGGGTTGG
AAGTGGGTGGGAGAGTTCGAGGCCTTGCGCTTAAGGAGCCCCTTCGCCTCGTGCTTGAGTTGAGGCCTGG
CCTGGGCGCTGGGGCCGCCGCGTGCGAATCTGGTGGCACCTTCGCGCCTGTCTCGCTGCTTTCGATAAGT
CTCTAGCCATTTAAAATTTTTGATGACCTGCTGCGACGCTTTTTTTCTGGCAAGATAGTCTTGTAAATGC
GGGCCAAGATCTGCACACTGGTATTTCGGTTTTTGGGGCCGCGGGCGGCGACGGGGCCCGTGCGTCCCAG
CGCACATGTTCGGCGAGGCGGGGCCTGCGAGCGCGGCCACCGAGAATCGGACGGGGGTAGTCTCAAGCTG
GCCGGCCTGCTCTGGTGCCTGGCCTCGCGCCGCCGTGTATCGCCCCGCCCTGGGCGGCAAGGCTGGCCCG
GTCGGCACCAGTTGCGTGAGCGGAAAGATGGCCGCTTCCCGGCCCTGCTGCAGGGAGCTCAAAATGGAGG
ACGCGGCGCTCGGGAGAGCGGGCGGGTGAGTCACCCACACAAAGGAAAAGGGCCTTTCCGTCCTCAGCCG
TCGCTTCATGTGACTCCACGGAGTACCGGGCGCCGTCCAGGCACCTCGATTAGTTCTCGAGCTTTTGGAG
TACGTCGTCTTTAGGTTGGGGGGAGGGGTTTTATGCGATGGAGTTTCCCCACACTGAGTGGGTGGAGACT
GAAGTTAGGCCAGCTTGGCACTTGATGTAATTCTCCTTGGAATTTGCCCTTTTTGAGTTTGGATCTTGGT
TCATTCTCAAGCCTCAGACAGTGGTTCAAAGTTTTTTTCTTCCATTTCAGGTGTCGTGAGGCTAGCACCG
CCACCATGGGAGACCCGGGGTCGGAGATAATAGAATCTGTCCCTCCAGCTGGCCCTGAGGCATCTGAGTC
AACAACGGATGAAAATGAAGACGACATTCAGTTTGTCAGTGAAGGACCATTACGACCTGTTCTTGAATAC
ATTGATCTGGTCAGCAGTGATGATGAAGAGCCTAGCACCTCTTATACTGATGAGAATATTAAACGTAAAG
ACCATATTGATTATCAGAAGGATAAAGTTGCTTTAACTCTGGCTCGTCTAGCCCGCCATGTTGAAGTGGA
GAAACAGCAGAAAGAAGAGAAGAATAGAGCATTCAGAGAAAAAATTGATTTTCAGCATGCTCATGGGTTA
CAAGAATTGGAATTTATTCGAGGACATTCTGATACAGAAGCAGCAAGACTGTGTGTGGACCAGTGGCTAA
AAATGCCAGGACTCAAAACAGGCACAATTAATTGTGGAACAAAAAGTTCATTCCGAAGAGGAGGCCACAC
GTGGGTGTCTGGGAAACCAATTTTATGTCCTATAATGCACTGTAACAAGGAGTTTGACAATGGGCACCTT
CTCTTAGGACATTTGAAAAGGTTCGATCACTCTCCATGTGATCCAACAATTACACTACATGGACCTTTCT
TCAGCTCCTTTGCTTGTGTAGTATGTTATAAAAAATTTGTTACTCAACAACAATATAGAGATCACCTTTT
TGATAAGGAAGCCACAGATGATGGACATAACAACAACCTTCTTCCTCAGATTATTCAGTGTTTTGCATGT
CCAAATTGCTTCCTTCTTTTTAGCAGAAAGGAGGAGTGTTCAAAGCATATGTCTGGAAAGAATCATTTCC
ATCAGAGTTTCAAACTGGGTGATAACAAAGGAATTGCACATCCAATATCTTTCCCATCTTTTGCAAAGAA
ACTTTTGATCTCTCTGTGCAAAGATGTTCCCTTTCAAGTTAAGTGTGTGGCCTGCCACAAGACACTGCGT
TCCCACATGGAGCTCACTGCCCATTTCAGAGTTCATTGTCGAAATGCTGGACCTGTAGCTGTAGCTGAGA
AGAGCATTACCCAGGTTGCAGAGAAATTCATATTAAGAGGTTATTGTCCAGATTGCAATCAAGTCTTTGT
GGATGAAACCAGCACCCAAAATCATAAGCAGAATTCAGGACACAAAGTCCGAGTCATTAACTCAGTGGAA
GAATCAGTCTTACTCTATTGCCACAGCAGCGAAGGGAACAAGGATCCTTCTTCTGACTTGCATTTATTGT
TGGATCAATCAAAATTTTCATCACTTAAAAGAACCATGTCTATTAAAGAATCTAGCTCACTGGAGTGCAT
TGCCATTCCAAAAAAGAAGATGAATTTAAAAGATAAAAGCCATGAAGGTGTTGCTTGTGTCCAGAAAGAA
AAATCAGTAGTTAAAACCTGGTTCTGTGAATGCAATCAGCGATTCCCAAGTGAAGATGCAGTAGAAAAGC
ATGTTTTCTCAGCAAACACAATGGGTTATAAATGTGTGGTCTGTGGAAAGGTATGTGATGATTCAGGGGT
CATTCGTTTACACATGAGCCGGATTCACGGAGGGGCACATTTAAATAACTTTCTTTTCTGGTGTCGGACA
TGCAAAAAGGAGTTAACAAGGAAAGATACTATCATGGCACATGTGACTGAATTTCATAATGGACACAGAT
ATTTTTATGAGATGGATGAGGTAGAAGGTGAAACTTTGCCATCATCCTCTACAACATTGGATAATTTGAC
TGCTAACAAGCCTTCATCAGCTATTACTGTTATTGATCATTCCCCGGCAAATAGTTCTCCGAGGGGTAAA
TGGCAATGCCGGATTTGTGAAGATATGTTTGATTCCCAGGAATATGTAAAACAGCACTGCATGTCTTTGG
CAAGCCACAAGTTTCATAGATACAGCTGTGCTCACTGCAGAAAGCCTTTTCATAAGATAGAAACATTGTA
CCGACATTGCCAAGATGAGCATGACAATGAGATAAAGATTAAATACTTCTGTGGGCTTTGTGATCTTATC
TTTAATGTGGAAGAAGCATTTCTGAGTCATTATGAGGAGCACCACAGCATAGATTATGTATTTGTGTCAG
AAAAAACTGAAACTTCAATTAAAACCGAAGATGATTTTCCAGTAATAGAGACCAGTAACCAGTTAACTTG
TGGTTGCCGTGAGAGTTACATCTGTAAAGTCAACAGAAAAGAAGATTATAGCAGATGTCTCCAAATCATG
CTGGATAAAGGAAAACTGTGGTTTCGCTGCAGTTTATGTTCGGCAACAGCACAGAATTTAACCGACATGA
ACACTCATATCCATCAAGTGCACAAAGAAAAGAGTGATGAGGAGGAGCAGCAGTATGTAATCAAGTGTGG
CACCTGCACCAAAGCATTTCATGATCCTGAGAGTGCACAGCAGCATTTCCATAGAAAACATTGCTTCTTA
CAGAAACCCAGTGTGGCTCATTTTGGATCTGAAAAATCAAACCTGTACAAGTTTACTGCTAGTGCCTCAC
ATACAGAGAGAAAACTGAAACAGGCAATAAACTATTCAAAAAGTTTAGACATGGAGAAAGGAGTTGAGAA
TGACCTAAGCTATCAGAATATAGGAGGAAACACCAATTGGAAGCCTCCGCTCAACTGTAAGATTTATAAC
TACCTGAACAGGATTGGATGCTTCTTCCTTCATCCTCGCTGTAGTAAAAGAAAAGATGCTGCTGATTTTG
CCATATGTATGCATGCTGGCCGTCTAGATGAACAACTACCCAAGCAAATTCCTTTCACCATCCTCTCAGG
AGATCAAGGTTTTCTGGAGCTAGAGAATCAATTTAAGAAGACTCAGAGGCCAGCTCATATACTAAACCCT
CACCACTTAGAGGGAGATATGATGTGTGCCTTGTTAAATAGCATATCTGATACCACCAAAGAATGTGACA
GTGATGATAACATGGGTGCCAAAAATACTTCAATAGGAGAAGAATTTATATCCACAGAAGATGTGGAATT
AGAAGAAGCTATTAGAAGAAGTCTTGAGGAAATGTAGTAATGAACTAGTCCGTAACTTGAAAGTATTTCG
ATTTCTTGGCTTTATATATCTTGTGGAAAGGACGAAAGCCGGCCCATTAAGCCCAAGTTACGCGTTAAGT
CGACAATCAACCTCTGGATTACAAAATTTGTGAAAGATTGACTGGTATTCTTAACTATGTTGCTCCTTTT
ACGCTATGTGGATACGCTGCTTTAATGCCTTTGTATCATGCTATTGCTTCCCGTATGGCTTTCATTTTCT
CCTCCTTGTATAAATCCTGGTTGCTGTCTCTTTATGAGGAGTTGTGGCCCGTTGTCAGGCAACGTGGCGT
GGTGTGCACTGTGTTTGCTGACGCAACCCCCACTGGTTGGGGCATTGCCACCACCTGTCAGCTCCTTTCC
GGGACTTTCGCTTTCCCCCTCCCTATTGCCACGGCGGAACTCATCGCCGCCTGCCTTGCCCGCTGCTGGA
CAGGGGCTCGGCTGTTGGGCACTGACAATTCCGTGGTGTTGTCGGGGAAATCATCGTCCTTTCCTTGGCT
GCTCGCCTGTGTTGCCACCTGGATTCTGCGCGGGACGTCCTTCTGCTACGTCCCTTCGGCCCTCAATCCA
GCGGACCTTCCTTCCCGCGGCCTGCTGCCGGCTCTGCGGCCTCTTCCGCGTCTTCGCCTTCGCCCTCAGA
CGAGTCGGATCTCCCTTTGGGCCGCCTCCCCGCGTCGACTTTAAGACCAATGACTTACAAGGCAGCTGTA
GATCTTAGCCACTTTTTAAAAGAAAAGGGGGGACTGGAAGGGCTAATTCACTCCCAACGAAGACAAGATC
TGCTTTTTGCTTGTACTGGGTCTCTCTGGTTAGACCAGATCTGAGCCTGGGAGCTCTCTGGCTAACTAGG
GAACCCACTGCTTAAGCCTCAATAAAGCTTGCCTTGAGTGCTTCAAGTAGTGTGTGCCCGTCTGTTGTGT
GACTCTGGTAACTAGAGATCCCTCAGACCCTTTTAGTCAGTGTGGAAAATCTCTAGCAGTACGTATAGTA
GTTCATGTCATCTTATTATTCAGTATTTATAACTTGCAAAGAAATGAATATCAGAGAGTGAGAGGAACTT
GTTTATTGCAGCTTATAATGGTTACAAATAAAGCAATAGCATCACAAATTTCACAAATAAAGCATTTTTT
TCACTGCATTCTAGTTGTGGTTTGTCCAAACTCATCAATGTATCTTATCATGTCTGGCTCTAGCTATCCC
GCCCCTAACTCCGCCCATCCCGCCCCTAACTCCGCCCAGTTCCGCCCATTCTCCGCCCCATGGCTGACTA
ATTTTTTTTATTTATGCAGAGGCCGAGGCCGCCTCGGCCTCTGAGCTATTCCAGAAGTAGTGAGGAGGCT
TTTTTGGAGGCCTAGGGACGTACCCAATTCGCCCTATAGTGAGTCGTATTACGCGCGCTCACTGGCCGTC
GTTTTACAACGTCGTGACTGGGAAAACCCTGGCGTTACCCAACTTAATCGCCTTGCAGCACATCCCCCTT
TCGCCAGCTGGCGTAATAGCGAAGAGGCCCGCACCGATCGCCCTTCCCAACAGTTGCGCAGCCTGAATGG
CGAATGGG
[124 nt withheld, positions 5819-5942]
C
[91 nt withheld, positions 5944-6034]
A
[49 nt withheld, positions 6036-6084]
CCTTTGACGTTGGAGTCCACGTTCTTT
[37 nt withheld, positions 6112-6148]
ACCCTATCTCGGTCTATTCTTTTGATTTATAAGGGATTTTGCCGATTTCGGCCTATTGGTTAAAAAATGA
GCTGATTTAACAAAAATTTAACGCGAATTTTAACAAAATATTAACGCTTACAATTTAGGTGGCACTTTTC
GGGGAAATGTGCGCGGAACCCCTATTTGTTTATTTTTCTAAATACATTCAAATATGTATCCGCTCATGAG
ACAATAACCCTGATAAATGCTTCAATAATATTGAAAAAGGAAGAGTATGAGTATTCAACATTTCCGTGTC
GCCCTTATTCCCTTTTTTGCGGCATTTTGCCTTCCTGTTTTTGCTCACCCAGAAACGCTGGTGAAAGTAA
AAGATGCTGAAGATCAGTTGGGTGCACGAGTGGGTTACATCGAACTGGATCTCAACAGCGGTAAGATCCT
TGAGAGTTTTCGCCCCGAAGAACGTTTTCCAATGATGAGCACTTTTAAAGTTCTGCTATGTGGCGCGGTA
TTATCCCGTATTGACGCCGGGCAAGAGCAACTCGGTCGCCGCATACACTATTCTCAGAATGACTTGGTTG
AGTACTCACCAGTCACAGAAAAGCATCTTACGGATGGCATGACAGTAAGAGAATTATGCAGTGCTGCCAT
AACCATGAGTGATAACACTGCGGCCAACTTACTTCTGACAACGATCGGAGGACCGAAGGAGCTAACCGCT
TTTTTGCACAACATGGGGGATCATGTAACTCGCCTTGATCGTTGGGAACCGGAGCTGAATGAAGCCATAC
CAAACGACGAGCGTGACACCACGATGCCTGTAGCAATGGCAACAACGTTGCGCAAACTATTAACTGGCGA
ACTACTTACTCTAGCTTCCCGGCAACAATTAATAGACTGGATGGAGGCGGATAAAGTTGCAGGACCACTT
CTGCGCTCGGCCCTTCCGGCTGGCTGGTTTATTGCTGATAAATCTGGAGCCGGTGAGCGTGGGTCTCGCG
GTATCATTGCAGCACTGGGGCCAGATGGTAAGCCCTCCCGTATCGTAGTTATCTACACGACGGGGAGTCA
GGCAACTATGGATGAACGAAATAGACAGATCGCTGAGATAGGTGCCTCACTGATTAAGCATTGGTAACTG
TCAGACCAAGTTTACTCATATATACTTTAGATTGATTTAAAACTTCATTTTTAATTTAAAAGGATCTAGG
TGAAGATCCTTTTTGATAATCTCATGACCAAAATCCCTTAACGTGAGTTTTCGTTCCACTGAGCGTCAGA
CCCCGTAGAAAAGATCAAAGGATCTTCTTGAGATCCTTTTTTTCTGCGCGTAATCTGCTGCTTGCAAACA
AAAAAACCACCGCTACCAGCGGTGGTTTGTTTGCCGGATCAAGAGCTACCAACTCTTTTTCCGAAGGTAA
CTGGCTTCAGCAGAGCGCAGATACCAAATACTGTTCTTCTAGTGTAGCCGTAGTTAGGCCACCACTTCAA
GAACTCTGTAGCACCGCCTACATACCTCGCTCTGCTAATCCTGTTACCAGTGGCTGCTGCCAGTGGCGAT
AAGTCGTGTCTTACCGGGTTGGACTCAAGACGATAGTTACCGGATAAGGCGCAGCGGTCGGGCTGAACGG
GGGGTTCGTGCACACAGCCCAGCTTGGAGCGAACGACCTACACCGAACTGAGATACCTACAGCGTGAGCT
ATGAGAAAGCGCCACGCTTCCCGAAGGGAGAAAGGCGGACAGGTATCCGGTAAGCGGCAGGGTCGGAACA
GGAGAGCGCACGAGGGAGCTTCCAGGGGGAAACGCCTGGTATCTTTATAGTCCTGTCGGGTTTCGCCACC
TCTGACTTGAGCGTCGATTTTTGTGATGCTCGTCAGGGGGGCGGAGCCTATGGAAAAACGCCAGCAACGC
GGCCTTTTTACGGTTCCTGGCCTTTTGCTGGCCTTTTGCTCACATGTTCTTTCCTGCGTTATCCCCTGAT
TCTGTGGATAACCGTATTACCGCCTTTGAGTGAGCTGATACCGCTCGCCGCAGCCGAACGACCGAGCGCA
GCGAGTCAGTGAGCGAGGAAGCGGAAGAGCGCCCAATACGCAAACCGCCTCTCCCCGCGCGTTGGCCGAT
TCATTAATGCAGCTGGCACGACAGGTTTCCCGACTGGAAAGCGGGCAGTGAGCGCAACGCAATTAATGTG
AGTTAGCTCACTCATTAGGCACCCCAGGCTTTACACTTTATGCTTCCGGCTCGTATGTTGTGTGGAATTG
TGAGCGGATAACAATTTCACACAGGAAACAGCTATGACCATGATTACGCCAAGCGCGCAATTAACCCTCA
CTAAAGGGAACAAAAGCTGGAGCTGCAAGCTTAATGTAGTCTTATGCAATACTCTTGTAGTCTTGCAACA
TGGTAACGATGAGTTAGCAACATGCCTTACAAGGAGAGAAAAAGCACCGTGCATGCCGATTGGTGGAAGT
AAGGTGGTACGATCGTGCCTTATTAGGAAGGCAACAGACGGGTCTGACATGGATTGGACGAACCACTGAA
TTGCCGCATTGCAGAGATATTGTATTTAAGTGCCTAGCTCGATACATAAACGGGTCTCTCTGGTTAGACC
AGATCTGAGCCTGGGAGCTCTCTGGCTAACTAGGGAACCCACTGCTTAAGCCTCAATAAAGCTTGCCTTG
AGTGCTTCAAGTAGTGTGTGCCCGTCTGTTGTGTGACTCTGGTAACTAGAGATCCCTCAGACCCTTTTAG
TCAGTGTGGAAAATCTCTAGCAGTGGCGCCCGAACAGGGACTTGAAAGCGAAAGGGAAACCAGAGGAGCT
CTCTCGACGCAGGACTCGGCTTGCTGAAGCGCGCACGGCAAGAGGCGAGGGGCGGCGACTGGTGAGTACG
CCAAAAATTTTGACTAGCGGAGGCTAGAAGGAGAGAGATGGGTGCGAGAGCGTCAGTATTAAGCGGGGGA
GAATTAGATCGCGATGGGAAAAAATTCGGTTAAGGCCAGGGGGAAAGAAAAAATATAAATTAAAACATAT
AGTATGGGCAAGCAGGGAGCTAGAACGATTCGCAGTTAATCCTGGCCTGTTAGAAACATCAGAAGGCTGT
AGACAAATACTGGGACAGCTACAACCATCCCTTCAGACAGGATCAGAAGAACTTAGATCATTATATAATA
CAGTAGCAACCCTCTATTGTGTGCATCAAAGGATAGAGATAAAAGACACCAAGGAAGCTTTAGACAAGAT
AGAGGAAGAGCAAAACAAAAGTAAGACCACCGCACAGCAAGCGGCCGCTGATCTTCAGACCTGGAGGAGG
AGATATGAGGGACAATTGGAGAAGTGAATTATATAAATATAAAGTAGTAAAAATTGAACCATTAGGAGTA
GCACCCACCAAGGCAAAGAGAAGAGTGGTGCAGAGAGAAAAAAGAGCAGTGGGAATAGGAGCTTTGTTCC
TTGGGTTCTTGGGAGCAGCAGGAAGCACTATGGGCGCAGCGTCAATGACGCTGACGGTACAGGCCAGACA
ATTATTGTCTGGTATAGTGCAGCAGCAGAACAATTTGCTGAGGGCTATTGAGGCGCAACAGCATCTGTTG
CAACTCACAGTCTGGGGCATCAAGCAGCTCCAGGCAAGAATCCTGGCTGTGGAAAGATACCTAAAGGATC
AACAGCTCCTGGGGATTTGGGGTTGCTCTGGAAAACTCATTTGCACCACTGCTGTGCCTTGGAATGCTAG
TTGGAGTAATAAATCTCTGGAACAGATTTGGAATCACACGACCTGGATGGAGTGGGACAGAGAAATTAAC
AATTACACAAGCTTAATACACTCCTTAATTGAAGAATCGCAAAACCAGCAAGAAAAGAATGAACAAGAAT
TATTGGAATTAGATAAATGGGCAAGTTTGTGGAATTGGTTTAACATAACAAATTGGCTGTGGTATATAAA
ATTATTCATAATGATAGTAGGAGGCTTGGTAGGTTTAAGAATAGTTTTTGCTGTACTTTCTATAGTGAAT
AGAGTTAGGCAGGGATATTCACCATTATCGTTTCAGACCCACCTCCCAACCCCGAGGGGACCCATGCATT
GCATCTCAATTAGTCAGCAACCAGGTGTGGAAAGTCCCCAGGCTCCCCAGCAGGCAGAAGTATGCAAAGC
ATGCGTCTCAATTAGTCAGCAACCATAGTCCCGCCCCTAACTCCGCCCATCCCGCCCCTAACTCCGCCCA
GTTCCGCCCATTCTCCGCCCCATGGCTGACTAATTTTTTTTATTTATGCAGAGGCCGAGGCCGCCTCGGC
CTCTGAGCTATTCCAGAAGTAGTGAGGAGGCTTTTTTGGAGGCCTAGGCTTTTGCAAAAAGCTTTCTAGA
GGTACCACCGGAGCTTACCATGACCGAGTACAAGCCCACGGTGCGCCTCGCCACCCGCGACGACGTCCCC
AGGGCCGTACGCACCCTCGCCGCCGCGTTCGCCGACTACCCCGCCACGCGCCACACCGTCGATCCGGACC
GCCACATCGAGCGGGTCACCGAGCTGCAAGAACTCTTCCTCACGCGCGTCGGGCTCGACATCGGCAAGGT
GTGGGTCGCGGACGACGGCGCCGCCGTGGCGGTCTGGACCACGCCGGAGAGCGTCGAAGCGGGGGCGGTG
TTCGCCGAGATCGGCCCGCGCATGGCCGAGTTGAGCGGTTCCCGGCTGGCCGCGCAGCAACAGATGGAAG
GCCTCCTGGCGCCGCACCGGCCCAAGGAGCCCGCGTGGTTCCTGGCCACCGTCGGCGTCTCGCCCGACCA
CCAGGGCAAGGGTCTGGGCAGCGCCGTCGTGCTCCCCGGAGTGGAGGCGGCCGAGCGCGCCGGGGTGCCC
GCCTTCCTGGAGACCTCCGCGCCCCGCAACCTCCCCTTCTACGAGCGGCTCGGCTTCACCGTCACCGCCG
ACGTCGAGGTGCCCGAAGGACCGCGCACCTGGTGCATGACCCGCAAGCCCGGTGCCAGTTAACGAATTCT
AGATCTTGAGACAAATGGCAGTATTCATCCACAATTTTAAAAGAAAAGGGGGGATTGGGGGGTACAGTGC
AGGGGAAAGAATAGTAGACATAATAGCAACAGACATACAAACTAAAGAATTACAAAAACAAATTACAAAA
ATTCAAAATTTTCGGGTTTATTACAGGGACAGCAGAGATCCACTTTGGCGCCGGCTCGAGGCCTGCAGGT
GCAAAGATGGATAAAGTTTTAAACAGAGAGGAATCTTTGCAGCTAATGGACCTTCTAGGTCTTGAAAGGA
GTGGGAATT
Features (pLannotate 1.2.2; 31 found; start..end, strand, type, name):
      1..1179    +  promoter       EF-1α promoter: strong constitutive promoter for human elongation factor EF-1α
   1196..4234    +  CDS            ZNF451: ZN451_HUMAN - Also known as COASTER From Homo sapiens (Human).
   4250..4303    +  promoter       U6 promoter (fragment): RNA polymerase III promoter for human U6 snRNA
   4345..4933    +  misc_feature   WPRE: woodchuck hepatitis virus posttranscriptional regulatory element
   4984..5003    +  misc_feature   cPPT/CTS (fragment): central polypurine tract and central termination sequence of HIV-1
   5005..5238    +  LTR            3' LTR (ΔU3): self-inactivating 3' long terminal repeat (LTR) from HIV-1
   5316..5437    +  polyA_signal   SV40 poly(A) signal: SV40 polyadenylation signal
   5477..5612    +  rep_origin     SV40 ori: SV40 origin of replication
   5633..5651    -  promoter       T7 promoter: promoter for bacteriophage T7 RNA polymerase
   5659..5814    +  CDS            lacZα (fragment): LacZα fragment of β-galactosidase; lacZ fragment
   5819..6247    +  rep_origin     f1 ori (sequence partly withheld): f1 bacteriophage origin of replication; arrow indicates direction of (+) strand synthesis
   6300..6404    +  promoter       AmpR promoter: bla
   6405..7265    +  CDS            AmpR: β-lactamase; bla; confers resistance to ampicillin, carbenicillin, and related antibiotics
   7436..8024    +  rep_origin     ori: high-copy-number ColE1/pMB1/pBR322/pUC origin of replication
   8207..8299    +  CDS            lacI (fragment): lac repressor; lacI; The lac repressor binds to the lac operator to inhibit transcription in E. coli. This inhibition can be relieved by adding lactose or isopropyl-β-D-thiogalactopyranoside (IPTG).
   8312..8333    +  protein_bind   CAP binding site: CAP binding activates transcription in the presence of cAMP. E. coli catabolite activator protein
   8348..8378    +  promoter       lac promoter: promoter for the E. coli lac operon
   8382..8404    +  protein_bind   lac operator (fragment): The lac repressor binds to the lac operator to inhibit transcription in E. coli. This inhibition can be relieved by adding lactose or isopropyl-β-D-thiogalactopyranoside (IPTG). lac repressor encoded by lacI
   8447..8465    +  promoter       T3 promoter: promoter for bacteriophage T3 RNA polymerase
   8493..8719    +  promoter       RSV promoter: Rous sarcoma virus enhancer/promoter
   8720..8900    +  LTR            5' LTR (truncated): truncated 5' long terminal repeat (LTR) from HIV-1
   8947..9072    +  misc_feature   HIV-1 Ψ: packaging signal of human immunodeficiency virus type 1
   9056..9419    +  CDS            HIV-1 gag (fragment): gag protein from human immunodeficiency virus 1; gag
   9565..9798    +  misc_feature   RRE: The Rev response element (RRE) of HIV-1 allows for Rev-dependent mRNA export from the nucleus to the cytoplasm.
  10175..10201   +  CDS            Rev (fragment): human immunodeficiency virus 1 (HIV-1) Rev protein; rev; enhances nuclear export of unspliced and incompletely spliced viral mRNAs
  10208..10231   +  promoter       SV40 promoter (fragment): SV40 early promoter
  10232..10303   +  promoter       SV40 promoter (fragment): SV40 enhancer and early promoter
  10327..10462   +  rep_origin     SV40 ori: SV40 origin of replication
  10508..11104   +  CDS            PuroR (fragment): puromycin N-acetyltransferase; pac from Streptomyces; confers resistance to puromycin
  11153..11270   +  misc_feature   cPPT/CTS: central polypurine tract and central termination sequence of HIV-1
  11335..11401   +  CDS            small t antigen (fragment): SV40 (simian virus 40) small t antigen
