[The description below was written by a language model from this plasmid's Addgene catalogue record and pLannotate feature annotations shown in this document.]
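Description:
TFORF0067 is a third-generation-style, self-inactivating lentiviral expression plasmid built on the pLX_TRC317 backbone for overexpressing the human transcription factor ZNF451 (also known as COASTER) in mammalian cells. It is one member of a barcoded transcription factor ORF collection in which each clone carries a unique 24-bp barcode, so that the ORF present in a given cell can be identified by sequencing in pooled overexpression screens such as directed-differentiation screens. In bacteria the plasmid is maintained by a high-copy ColE1/pUC-type origin and selected with ampicillin through the β-lactamase gene. An f1 origin and remnants of lac/lacZα cloning sequences flanked by T7 and T3 promoters are also present in the backbone. The depositor notes that the plasmid can recombine during propagation.

The viral genome is transcribed in packaging cells from an RSV promoter fused to a truncated HIV-1 5' LTR, followed by the Ψ packaging signal, a gag fragment and the Rev response element for Rev-dependent nuclear export. Inside the provirus, an SV40 early promoter drives puromycin N-acetyltransferase for selecting transduced cells, and a cPPT/CTS element aids nuclear import of the reverse-transcribed genome. The EF-1α promoter then drives the synthesized ZNF451 coding sequence constitutively. Downstream lie a short sequence annotated as a U6 promoter fragment, a WPRE to enhance transcript stability and expression, and the ΔU3 3' LTR that inactivates LTR promoter activity after integration. An SV40 poly(A) signal and SV40 origin sit outside the LTR. The barcode itself is not annotated in the feature table, so its exact position is not stated in the record. The sequenced record of 11,407 nt matches the sum of the stated backbone and insert sizes.
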