Addgene plasmid #142443: TFORF0067
Purpose: Lentiviral vector for overexpressing transcription factor ORFs with unique 24-bp barcodes. Barcodes facilitate identification of transcription factors in pooled screens.
Depositing lab: Feng Zhang. Depositing organization: Broad Institute. Publication: A transcription factor atlas of directed differentiation. Joung J, Ma S, Tay T, Geiger-Schuller KR, Kirchgatterer PC, Verdine VK, Guo B, Arias-Garcia MA, Allen WE, Singh A, Kuksenko O, Abudayyeh OO, Gootenberg JS, Fu Z, Macrae RK, Buenrostro JD, Regev A, Zhang F. Cell. 2023 Jan 5;186(1):209-229.e26. doi: 10.1016/j.cell.2022.11.026. PubMed 36608654.
Backbone
  Vector backbone: pLX_TRC317
  Backbone manufacturer: Broad Institute Genetic Perturbation Platform
  Backbone size w/o insert (bp): 8264
  Vector type: Mammalian Expression, Lentiviral
  Selectable markers: Puromycin
Growth in bacteria
  Bacterial resistance: Ampicillin, 100 μg/mL
  Growth temperature: 37°C
  Growth strain: NEB Stable
  Copy number: High Copy
Gene/Insert
  Gene/Insert name: ZNF451
  Species: H. sapiens (human)
  Insert size (bp): 3143
  Entrez Gene: ZNF451 (a.k.a. COASTER, dJ417I1.1)
  Promoter: EF1a
  Cloning method: Unknown
  Sequencing primers: 5′ GGGTGGAGACTGAAGTTAGGCCAG; 3′ CACATAGCGTAAAAGGAGCAACATAG
Terms and licenses: Academic/Nonprofit Terms; Industry Terms: Not Available to Industry
Depositor comments: NM_015555,ENST00000357489 . The transcription factor ORF portion of this plasmid was synthesized by Genewiz. Please test multiple small colonies in case of plasmid recombination. To make this collection available in a timely manner, a portion of this collection was not fully sequenced by Addgene. If an Addgene verified full plasmid sequence is not available, please contact us prior to placing an order to request the full sequence.
How to cite: TFORF0067 was a gift from Feng Zhang (Addgene plasmid # 142443 ; http://n2t.net/addgene:142443 ; RRID:Addgene_142443)
