>Addgene plasmid #142443 | TFORF0067 | depositor partial sequence | sequence record 279467 | Insert
ACCGCCACCATGGGAGACCCGGGGTCGGAGATAATAGAATCTGTCCCTCCAGCTGGCCCTGAGGCATCTG
AGTCAACAACGGATGAAAATGAAGACGACATTCAGTTTGTCAGTGAAGGACCATTACGACCTGTTCTTGA
ATACATTGATCTGGTCAGCAGTGATGATGAAGAGCCTAGCACCTCTTATACTGATGAGAATATTAAACGT
AAAGACCATATTGATTATCAGAAGGATAAAGTTGCTTTAACTCTGGCTCGTCTAGCCCGCCATGTTGAAG
TGGAGAAACAGCAGAAAGAAGAGAAGAATAGAGCATTCAGAGAAAAAATTGATTTTCAGCATGCTCATGG
GTTACAAGAATTGGAATTTATTCGAGGACATTCTGATACAGAAGCAGCAAGACTGTGTGTGGACCAGTGG
CTAAAAATGCCAGGACTCAAAACAGGCACAATTAATTGTGGAACAAAAAGTTCATTCCGAAGAGGAGGCC
ACACGTGGGTGTCTGGGAAACCAATTTTATGTCCTATAATGCACTGTAACAAGGAGTTTGACAATGGGCA
CCTTCTCTTAGGACATTTGAAAAGGTTCGATCACTCTCCATGTGATCCAACAATTACACTACATGGACCT
TTCTTCAGCTCCTTTGCTTGTGTAGTATGTTATAAAAAATTTGTTACTCAACAACAATATAGAGATCACC
TTTTTGATAAGGAAGCCACAGATGATGGACATAACAACAACCTTCTTCCTCAGATTATTCAGTGTTTTGC
ATGTCCAAATTGCTTCCTTCTTTTTAGCAGAAAGGAGGAGTGTTCAAAGCATATGTCTGGAAAGAATCAT
TTCCATCAGAGTTTCAAACTGGGTGATAACAAAGGAATTGCACATCCAATATCTTTCCCATCTTTTGCAA
AGAAACTTTTGATCTCTCTGTGCAAAGATGTTCCCTTTCAAGTTAAGTGTGTGGCCTGCCACAAGACACT
GCGTTCCCACATGGAGCTCACTGCCCATTTCAGAGTTCATTGTCGAAATGCTGGACCTGTAGCTGTAGCT
GAGAAGAGCATTACCCAGGTTGCAGAGAAATTCATATTAAGAGGTTATTGTCCAGATTGCAATCAAGTCT
TTGTGGATGAAACCAGCACCCAAAATCATAAGCAGAATTCAGGACACAAAGTCCGAGTCATTAACTCAGT
GGAAGAATCAGTCTTACTCTATTGCCACAGCAGCGAAGGGAACAAGGATCCTTCTTCTGACTTGCATTTA
TTGTTGGATCAATCAAAATTTTCATCACTTAAAAGAACCATGTCTATTAAAGAATCTAGCTCACTGGAGT
GCATTGCCATTCCAAAAAAGAAGATGAATTTAAAAGATAAAAGCCATGAAGGTGTTGCTTGTGTCCAGAA
AGAAAAATCAGTAGTTAAAACCTGGTTCTGTGAATGCAATCAGCGATTCCCAAGTGAAGATGCAGTAGAA
AAGCATGTTTTCTCAGCAAACACAATGGGTTATAAATGTGTGGTCTGTGGAAAGGTATGTGATGATTCAG
GGGTCATTCGTTTACACATGAGCCGGATTCACGGAGGGGCACATTTAAATAACTTTCTTTTCTGGTGTCG
GACATGCAAAAAGGAGTTAACAAGGAAAGATACTATCATGGCACATGTGACTGAATTTCATAATGGACAC
AGATATTTTTATGAGATGGATGAGGTAGAAGGTGAAACTTTGCCATCATCCTCTACAACATTGGATAATT
TGACTGCTAACAAGCCTTCATCAGCTATTACTGTTATTGATCATTCCCCGGCAAATAGTTCTCCGAGGGG
TAAATGGCAATGCCGGATTTGTGAAGATATGTTTGATTCCCAGGAATATGTAAAACAGCACTGCATGTCT
TTGGCAAGCCACAAGTTTCATAGATACAGCTGTGCTCACTGCAGAAAGCCTTTTCATAAGATAGAAACAT
TGTACCGACATTGCCAAGATGAGCATGACAATGAGATAAAGATTAAATACTTCTGTGGGCTTTGTGATCT
TATCTTTAATGTGGAAGAAGCATTTCTGAGTCATTATGAGGAGCACCACAGCATAGATTATGTATTTGTG
TCAGAAAAAACTGAAACTTCAATTAAAACCGAAGATGATTTTCCAGTAATAGAGACCAGTAACCAGTTAA
CTTGTGGTTGCCGTGAGAGTTACATCTGTAAAGTCAACAGAAAAGAAGATTATAGCAGATGTCTCCAAAT
CATGCTGGATAAAGGAAAACTGTGGTTTCGCTGCAGTTTATGTTCGGCAACAGCACAGAATTTAACCGAC
ATGAACACTCATATCCATCAAGTGCACAAAGAAAAGAGTGATGAGGAGGAGCAGCAGTATGTAATCAAGT
GTGGCACCTGCACCAAAGCATTTCATGATCCTGAGAGTGCACAGCAGCATTTCCATAGAAAACATTGCTT
CTTACAGAAACCCAGTGTGGCTCATTTTGGATCTGAAAAATCAAACCTGTACAAGTTTACTGCTAGTGCC
TCACATACAGAGAGAAAACTGAAACAGGCAATAAACTATTCAAAAAGTTTAGACATGGAGAAAGGAGTTG
AGAATGACCTAAGCTATCAGAATATAGGAGGAAACACCAATTGGAAGCCTCCGCTCAACTGTAAGATTTA
TAACTACCTGAACAGGATTGGATGCTTCTTCCTTCATCCTCGCTGTAGTAAAAGAAAAGATGCTGCTGAT
TTTGCCATATGTATGCATGCTGGCCGTCTAGATGAACAACTACCCAAGCAAATTCCTTTCACCATCCTCT
CAGGAGATCAAGGTTTTCTGGAGCTAGAGAATCAATTTAAGAAGACTCAGAGGCCAGCTCATATACTAAA
CCCTCACCACTTAGAGGGAGATATGATGTGTGCCTTGTTAAATAGCATATCTGATACCACCAAAGAATGT
GACAGTGATGATAACATGGGTGCCAAAAATACTTCAATAGGAGAAGAATTTATATCCACAGAAGATGTGG
AATTAGAAGAAGCTATTAGAAGAAGTCTTGAGGAAATGTAGTAATGAACTAGTCCGTAACTTGAAAGTAT
TTCGATTTCTTGGCTTTATATATCTTGTGGAAAGGACGAAAGCCGGCCCATTAAGCCCAAGTT
