>Addgene plasmid #142443 | TFORF0067 | depositor partial sequence | sequence record 279468 | Barcode
AAGCCGGCCCATTAAGCCCAAGTT
